Addgene plasmid #50324: pICH49477
Depositing lab: Sylvestre Marillonnet & Nicola Patron. Depositing organization: Leibniz Institute of Plant Biochemistry (IPB). Publication: A golden gate modular cloning toolbox for plants. Engler C, Youles M, Gruetzner R, Ehnert TM, Werner S, Jones JD, Patron NJ, Marillonnet S. ACS Synth Biol. 2014 Nov 21;3(11):839-43. doi: 10.1021/sb4001504. Epub 2014 Feb 20. PubMed 24933124.
Backbone
  Vector backbone: pICH41308
  Vector type: plant expression
Growth in bacteria
  Bacterial resistance: Spectinomycin, 50 μg/mL
  Growth temperature: 37°C
  Growth strain: DH5alpha
  Copy number: High Copy
Gene/Insert
  Gene/Insert name: CDS, DsRed variant of RFP (Discosoma sp.)
  Mutation: BsaI/BbsI sites removed by point-mutation
  Cloning method: Restriction Enzyme; 5′ cloning site BpiI (destroyed during cloning); 3′ cloning site BpiI (destroyed during cloning)
Terms and licenses: Academic/Nonprofit Terms; Industry Terms: Not Available to Industry
Depositor comments: insert can be released with BsaI
How to cite: pICH49477 was a gift from Sylvestre Marillonnet & Nicola Patron (Addgene plasmid # 50324 ; http://n2t.net/addgene:50324 ; RRID:Addgene_50324)
