[The description below was written by a language model from this plasmid's Addgene catalogue record and pLannotate feature annotations shown in this document.]
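Description:
pICH49477 is a level 0 coding-sequence module from the Golden Gate Modular Cloning (MoClo) toolbox for plants, built in the pICH41308 backbone. It is a compact, high-copy plasmid of about 2.9 kb that is propagated in E. coli on a ColE1/pUC-type origin of replication. Selection is with spectinomycin through the aadA aminoglycoside adenylyltransferase gene, which sits downstream of an AmpR (bla) promoter. The short integrase, gentamicin acetyltransferase and lacI fragments in the annotation appear to be remnants carried along with the resistance cassette and the original cloning region, not functional genes.

The payload is the open reading frame of a DsRed variant, the constitutively fluorescent red protein from Discosoma sp. It has been domesticated by point mutations that remove internal BsaI and BbsI/BpiI recognition sites, so that it is compatible with type IIS assembly. The insert was cloned via BpiI sites that were destroyed in the process, and it can be released with BsaI. This is the standard MoClo route for joining a CDS part to promoter, untranslated region, tag and terminator modules in a one-pot reaction to build a level 1 transcription unit.

Although catalogued as a plant expression vector, the feature table shows no plant promoter or terminator flanking DsRed. The plasmid therefore serves as a part donor and not as an expression construct in its own right. Its typical use is to supply a red fluorescent reporter or visual marker for multigene constructs assembled for plant transformation.
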