Features (pLannotate 1.2.2; 7 found; start..end, strand, type, name):
    412..461     +  CDS            lacI (fragment): lac repressor; lacI; The lac repressor binds to the lac operator to inhibit transcription in E. coli. This inhibition can be relieved by adding lactose or isopropyl-β-D-thiogalactopyranoside (IPTG).
    478..1152    +  CDS            DsRed: DsRed is a basic (constitutively fluorescent) red fluorescent protein published in 1999, derived from Discosoma sp..
   1281..1385    +  promoter       AmpR promoter: bla
   1376..1456    -  CDS            int (fragment): INT2_ECOLX - Protein inferred from homology: Swiss-Prot protein existence level 3. Putative integrase believed to be involved in the insertion of antibiotic resistance genes into plasmids and transposons. From Escherichia coli.
   1544..1600    +  CDS            GmR (fragment): gentamycin acetyltransferase; aacC1; confers resistance to gentamycin
   1607..2395    +  CDS            aadA: S3AD_ECOLX - Experimental evidence at protein level: Swiss-Prot protein existence level 1. Mediates bacterial resistance to the antibiotics streptomycin and spectinomycin. From Escherichia coli.
   2569..229     +  rep_origin     ori (across the origin): high-copy-number ColE1/pMB1/pBR322/pUC origin of replication
>Addgene plasmid #50324 | pICH49477 | addgene full sequence | sequence record 497525 | Addgene NGS Result
CTACACCGAACTGAGATACCTACAGCGTGAGCTATGAGAAAGCGCCACGCTTCCCGAAGGGAGAAAGGCG
GACAGGTATCCGGTAAGCGGCAGGGTCGGAACAGGAGAGCGCACGAGGGAGCTTCCAGGGGGAAACGCCT
GGTATCTTTATAGTCCTGTCGGGTTTCGCCACCTCTGACTTGAGCGTCGATTTTTGTGATGCTCGTCAGG
GGGGCGGAGCCTATGGAAAAACGCCAGCAACGCGGCCTTTTTACGGTTCCTGGCCTTTTGCTGGCCTTTT
GCTCACATGTTCTTTCCTGCGTTATCCCCTGATTCTGTGGATAACCGTATTACCGCCTTTGAGTGAGCTG
ATACCGCTCGCCGCAGCCGAACGACCGAGCGCAGCGAGTCAGTGAGCGAGGAAGCGGAAGAGCGCCCAAT
ACGCAAACCGCCTCTCCCCGCGCGTTGGCCGATTCATTAATCACTCTGTGGTCTCAAATGGGGTCATCCA
AGAATGTTATCAAGGAGTTCATGAGGTTTAAGGTTCGCATGGAAGGAACGGTCAATGGGCACGAGTTTGA
AATAGAAGGCGAAGGAGAGGGGAGGCCATACGAAGGCCACAATACCGTAAAGCTTAAGGTAACCAAGGGG
GGACCTTTGCCATTTGCTTGGGATATTTTGTCACCACAATTTCAGTATGGAAGCAAGGTATATGTCAAGC
ACCCTGCCGACATACCAGACTATAAAAAGCTGTCATTTCCTGAAGGATTTAAATGGGAAAGGGTCATGAA
CTTTGAAGATGGTGGCGTCGTTACTGTAACCCAGGATTCCAGTTTGCAGGATGGCTGTTTCATCTACAAG
GTCAAGTTCATTGGCGTGAACTTTCCTTCCGATGGACCTGTTATGCAAAAGAAAACAATGGGCTGGGAAG
CCAGCACTGAGCGTTTGTATCCTCGTGATGGCGTGTTGAAAGGAGAGATTCATAAGGCTCTGAAGCTGAA
AGACGGTGGTCATTACCTAGTTGAATTCAAAAGTATTTACATGGCAAAGAAGCCTGTGCAGCTACCAGGG
TACTACTATGTTGACTCCAAACTGGATATAACAAGCCACAACGAAGATTATACAATCGTTGAGCAGTATG
AAAGAACCGAGGGACGCCACCATCTGTTCCTTTAAGCTTTGAGACCACGAAGTGGCTCTTCAGTGGACGA
AAGGGCCTCGTGATACGCCTATTTTTATAGGTTAATGTCATGATAATAATGGTTTCTTAGACGTCAGGTG
GCACTTTTCGGGGAAATGTGCGCGGAACCCCTATTTGTTTATTTTTCTAAATACATTCAAATATGTATCC
GCTCATGAGACAATAACCCTGATAAATGCTTCAATAATATTGAAAAAGGAAGAGTATGCGCTCACGCAAC
TGGTCCAGAACCTTGACCGAACGCAGCGGTGGTAACGGCGCAGTGGCGGTTTTCATGGCTTGTTATGACT
GTTTTTTTTTGGGGTACAGTCTATGCCTCGGGCATCCAAGCAGCAAGCGCGTTACGCCGTGGGTCGATGT
TTGATGTTATGGAGCAGCAACGATGTTACGCAGCAGGGCAGTCGCCCTAAAACAAAGTTAAACATCATGA
GGGAAGCGGTGATCGCCGAAGTATCGACTCAACTATCAGAGGTAGTTGGCGTCATCGAGCGCCATCTCGA
ACCGACGTTGCTGGCCGTACATTTGTACGGCTCCGCAGTGGATGGCGGCCTGAAGCCACACAGCGATATT
GATTTGCTGGTTACGGTGACCGTAAGGCTTGATGAAACAACGCGGCGAGCTTTGATCAACGACCTTTTGG
AAACTTCGGCTTCCCCTGGAGAGAGCGAGATTCTCCGCGCTGTAGAAGTCACCATTGTTGTGCACGACGA
CATCATTCCGTGGCGTTATCCAGCTAAGCGCGAACTGCAATTTGGAGAATGGCAGCGCAATGACATTCTT
GCAGGTATCTTCGAGCCAGCCACGATCGACATTGATCTGGCTATCTTGCTGACAAAAGCAAGAGAACATA
GCGTTGCCTTGGTAGGTCCAGCGGCGGAGGAACTCTTTGATCCGGTTCCTGAACAGGATCTATTTGAGGC
GCTAAATGAAACCTTAACGCTATGGAACTCGCCGCCCGACTGGGCTGGCGATGAGCGAAATGTAGTGCTT
ACGTTGTCCCGCATTTGGTACAGCGCAGTAACCGGCAAAATCGCGCCGAAGGATGTCGCTGCCGACTGGG
CAATGGAGCGCCTGCCGGCCCAGTATCAGCCCGTCATACTTGAAGCTAGACAGGCTTATCTTGGACAAGA
AGAAGATCGCTTGGCCTCGCGCGCAGATCAGTTGGAAGAATTTGTCCATTACGTAAAAGGCGAGATCACC
AAGGTAGTCGGCAAATAACTGTCAGACCAAGTTTACTCATATATACTTTAGATTGATTTAAAACTTCATT
TTTAATTTAAAAGGATCTAGGTGAAGATCCTTTTTGATAATCTCATGACCAAAATCCCTTAACGTGAGTT
TTCGTTCCACTGAGCGTCAGACCCCGTAGAAAAGATCAAAGGATCTTCTTGAGATCCTTTTTTTCTGCGC
GTAATCTGCTGCTTGCAAACAAAAAAACCACCGCTACCAGCGGTGGTTTGTTTGCCGGATCAAGAGCTAC
CAACTCTTTTTCCGAAGGTAACTGGCTTCAGCAGAGCGCAGATACCAAATACTGTTCTTCTAGTGTAGCC
GTAGTTAGGCCACCACTTCAAGAACTCTGTAGCACCGCCTACATACCTCGCTCTGCTAATCCTGTTACCA
GTGGCTGCTGCCAGTGGCGATAAGTCGTGTCTTACCGGGTTGGACTCAAGACGATAGTTACCGGATAAGG
CGCAGCGGTCGGGCTGAACGGGGGGTTCGTGCACACAGCCCAGCTTGGAGCGAACGAC
