>Addgene plasmid #50324 | pICH49477 | addgene partial sequence | sequence record 75971 | pBR322ori-F 5'-GGGAAACGCCTGGTATCTTT-3'
GACTTGAGCGTCGATTTTTGTGATGCTCGTCAGGGGGGCGGAGCCTATGGAAAAACGCCAGCAACGCGGC
CTTTTTACGGTTCCTGGCCTTTTGCTGGCCTTTTGCTCACATGTTCTTTCCTGCGTTATCCCCTGATTCT
GTGGATAACCGTATTACCGCCTTTGAGTGAGCTGATACCGCTCGCCGCAGCCGAACGACCGAGCGCAGCG
AGTCAGTGAGCGAGGAAGCGGAAGAGCGCCCAATACGCAAACCGCCTCTCCCCGCGCGTTGGCCGATTCA
TTAATCACTCTGTGGTCTCAAATGGGGTCATCCAAGAATGTTATCAAGGAGTTCATGAGGTTTAAGGTTC
GCATGGAAGGAACGGTCAATGGGCACGAGTTTGAAATAGAAGGCGAAGGAGAGGGGAGGCCATACGAAGG
CCACAATACCGTAAAGCTTAAGGTAACCAAGGGGGGACCTTTGCCATTTGCTTGGGATATTTTGTCACCA
CAATTTCAGTATGGAAGCAAGGTATATGTCAAGCACCCTGCCGACATACCAGACTATAAAAAGCTGTCAT
TTCCTGAAGGATTTAAATGGGAAAGGGTCATGAACTTTGAAGATGGTGGCGTCGTTACTGTAACCCAGGA
TTCCAGTTTGCAGGATGGCTGTTTCATCTACAAGGTCAAGTTCATTGGCGTGAACTTTCCTTCCGATGGA
CCTGTTATGCAAAAGAAAACAATGGGCTGGGAAGCCAGCACTGAGCGTTTGTATCCTCGTGATGGCGTGT
TGAAAGGAGAGATTCATAAGGCTCTGAAGCTGA
