>Addgene plasmid #50324 | pICH49477 | addgene partial sequence | sequence record 76012 | Spect-R 5'-ACTTTGTTTTAGGGCGACTG-3'
AAACATCGACCCACGGCGTAACGCGCTTGCTGCTTGGATGCCCGAGGCATAGACTGTACCCCAAAAAAAA
ACAGTCATAACAAGCCATGAAAACCGCCACTGCGCCGTTACCACCGCTGCGTTCGGTCAAGGTTCTGGAC
CAGTTGCGTGAGCGCATACTCTTCCTTTTTCAATATTATTGAAGCATTTATCAGGGTTATTGTCTCATGA
GCGGATACATATTTGAATGTATTTAGAAAAATAAACAAATAGGGGTTCCGCGCACATTTCCCCGAAAAGT
GCCACCTGACGTCTAAGAAACCATTATTATCATGACATTAACCTATAAAAATAGGCGTATCACGAGGCCC
TTTCGTCCACTGAAGAGCCACTTCGTGGTCTCAAAGCTTAAAGGAACAGATGGTGGCGTCCCTCGGTTCT
TTCATACTGCTCAACGATTGTATAATCTTCGTTGTGGCTTGTTATATCCAGTTTGGAGTCAACATAGTAG
TACCCTGGTAGCTGCACAGGCTTCTTTGCCATGTAAATACTTTTGAATTCAACTAGGTAATGACCACCGT
CTTTCAGCTTCAGAGCCTTATGAATCTCTCCTTTCAACACGCCATCACGAGGATACAAACGCTCAGTGCT
GGCTTCCCAGCCCATTGTTTTCTTTTGCATAACAGGTCCATCGGAAGGAAAGTTCACGCCAATGAACTTG
ACCTTGTAGATGAAACAGCCATCCTGCAAACTGGAATCCTGGGTTACAGTAACGACGCCACCATCTTCAA
AGTTCATGACCCTTTCCCATTTAAATCCTTCAGGAAATGACAGCTTTTTATAGTCTGGTA
